>Addgene plasmid #34181 | KHBD00019 | depositor partial sequence | sequence record 40748 | KHBD00019 sequence 567 bps
ATGATGGGCACTATGTCGCTGCGCCAGCCAGAGAATTGGCTATACGAGATTTGGCAGAAGGGCTACGACA
GCCCCTGCTATGTGATGGTGCCTAATGCAAAAGATCTGGTCAAGTCGCATCTCATGATAGCGGTGCGCGA
GGAGGTGGAAGTGCTAAAAGAGCGCATCTCCGAGCTGATGGACAAGATCAACAAGCTGGAGCTCGAGAAC
AGCATTCTCAAGTCGAACATCCCGCAGGAGACACTGCAGCAGCTGCAGTTGCAGCTACAACTCGCCGCAC
CGCCGGCCACGCCCGCCATTCAAGCGGCACCGGCGGTACAAAGTGTCGTTGCTCCAGCTGCCGCGGGTCA
GGCAGTTCAGCAGCAGGCCGCTGGAGCGGTAGCGGTAACGGGTGTGGCCACCAGTCCAGCGTCCGCGGTG
GTACCCACGAGCATTCCCAACGGCAGCGCCGAGAACGGCAGCAGTGCAGTCGAGTCAGCAGCGGTATCGG
TGGAGCAGCAGGTGCAGCAGGTGACATCAGCAGCGGCAGCAGCAGCATCGGTAGTCACAGCCAATGGTCC
CATGTCC
