>Addgene plasmid #34181 | KHBD00019 | addgene partial sequence | sequence record 41649 | M13-Rev 5'-CAGGAAACAGCTATGACC-3'
ATGACACCTGCTGCACCTGCTGCTCCACCGATACCGCTGCTGACTCGACTGCACTGCTGCCGTTCTCGGC
GCTGCCGTTGGGAATGCTCGTGGGTACCACCGCGGACGCTGGACTGGTGGCCACACCCGTTACCGCTACC
GCTCCAGCGGCCTGCTGCTGAACTGCCTGACCCGCGGCAGCTGGAGCAACGACACTTTGTACCGCCGGTG
CCGCTTGAATGGCGGGCGTGGCCGGCGGTGCGGCGAGTTGTAGCTGCAACTGCAGCTGCTGCAGTGTCTC
CTGCGGGATGTTCGACTTGAGAATGCTGTTCTCGAGCTCNAGCTTGTTGATCTTGTCNATCAGCTCGNAG
ATGCGCTCTTTNAGCANTTCNACCTCCTCGNGNACNGNTATCATGAGATGCGACTTGACCAGATCTTTTG
CATTAGGCACCATCACATAGCAGGGGCTGTCGNAGCCCTTCTGCNAATCTCGTATAGCCAATTCTCTGGC
TGGCGCAGCGACATAGTGCCCATCATGGTGCCAACTTT
