>Addgene plasmid #34181 | KHBD00019 | addgene partial sequence | sequence record 42376 | M13-F20 5'-TGTAAAACGACGGCCAGT-3'
CTGATAGTGACCTGTTCGTTGCAACAAATTGATGAGCAATGCTTTTTTATAATGCCAACTTTGTACAAAA
AAGTTGGCACCATGATGGGCACTATGTCGCTGCGCCAGCCAGAGAATTGGCTATACGAGATTTGGCAGAA
GGGCTACGACAGCCCCTGCTATGTGATGGTGCCTAATGCAAAAGATCTGGTCAAGTCGCATCTCATGATA
GCGGTGCGCGAGGAGGTGGAAGTGCTAAAAGAGCGCATCTCCGAGCTGATGGACAAGATCAACAAGCTGG
AGCTCGAGAACAGCATTCTCAAGTCGAACATCCCGCAGGAGACACTGCAGCAGCTGCAGTTGCAGCTACA
ACTCGCCGCACCGCCGGCCACGCCCGCCATTCAAGCGGCACCGGCGGTACAAAGTGTCGTTGCTCCAGCT
GCCGCGGGTCAGGCAGTTCAGCAGCAGGCCGCTGGAGCGGTAGCGGTAACGGGTGTGGCCACCAGTCCAG
CGTCCGCGGTGGTACCCACGAGCATTCCCAACGGCAGCGCCGAGAACGGCAGCAGTGCAGTCGAGTCAGC
AGCGGTATCGGTGGAGCAGCAGGTGCAGCAGGTGACATCAGCAGCGGCAGCAGCAGCATCGGTAGTCACA
GCCAATGGTCCCATGTCCTTGCCAACTTTCTTGTACAAAGTTGGCATTATAAGAAAGCATTGCTTATCAA
TTTGTTGCAACGAACAGGTCACTATCAGTCAAAATAAAATCATTATTTGCCATCCAGCTGATATCCCCTA
TAGTGAGTCGTATTACATGGTCATAGCTGTTTCCTGGCAGCTCTGGCCCGTGTCTCAAAATCTCTGATGT
TACATTGCACAAGATAAAAA
