[The description below was written by a language model from this plasmid's Addgene catalogue record.]
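Description:
KHBD00019 is a Gateway entry clone built on the Invitrogen pDONR221 donor vector backbone (about 2.5 kb without insert) and carrying a 567 bp open reading frame from the Drosophila melanogaster gene bunched (bun; CG5461, also known as TSC-22). It is a purely bacterial cloning plasmid, maintained at high copy number and selected with kanamycin. No feature table accompanies the record, so individual elements such as the origin of replication are not itemised. The insert was introduced by Gateway recombination. In a pDONR221-derived clone this normally leaves the ORF flanked by attL recombination sites, with M13 forward and reverse primer sites outside them for sequence verification.

The plasmid has no promoter intended to express the insert in flies or other eukaryotic cells, and the record lists no tags or reporters. Its role is to act as a shuttle: an LR recombination reaction transfers the ORF, in a defined orientation and reading frame, into any compatible Gateway destination vector. The depositor notes that the ORFs in this collection were cloned open-ended, without a stop codon. This allows C-terminal fusions to be made in the destination vector, but it also means the destination vector has to supply translation termination. The associated publication describes automated protein–DNA interaction screening of Drosophila regulatory elements. The clone therefore appears to belong to a resource of fly ORFs meant for transfer into screening or expression vectors, although the record does not name the specific downstream vectors. With only 567 bp, the insert presumably corresponds to one of the shorter bun isoforms, but the record does not say which.
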