Addgene plasmid #34181: KHBD00019
Depositing lab: Bart Deplancke. Depositing organization: Swiss Federal Institute of Technology (EPFL). Publication: Automated protein-DNA interaction screening of Drosophila regulatory elements. Korneel Hens, Jean-Daniel Feuz, Alina Isakova, Antonina Lagovitina, Andreas Massouras, Julien Bryois, Patrick Callaerts, Susan E. Celniker, Bart Deplancke. Nat Methods. 2011 Oct 30;8(12):1065-70. 10.1038/nmeth.1763 PubMed 22037703.
Backbone
  Vector backbone: pDONR221
  Backbone manufacturer: Invitrogen
  Backbone size w/o insert (bp): 2536
  Vector type: Gateway Donor Vector
Growth in bacteria
  Bacterial resistance: Kanamycin, 50 μg/mL
  Growth temperature: 37°C
  Growth strain: DH5alpha
  Copy number: High Copy
Gene/Insert
  Gene/Insert name: CG5461 (alt names: FBgn0010460; bun; bunched)
  Species: D. melanogaster (fly)
  Insert size (bp): 567
  Entrez Gene: bun (a.k.a. Dmel_CG42281, 1550, Bun, BunA, CG31857, CG42281, CG5461, Dm_2L:60722, Dmel\CG42281, Dmel_CG31857, Dmel_CG5461, EP(2)0488, TSC-22, Tsc22, bnc, l(2)00255, l(2)02687, l(2)05479, l(2)06475, l(2)k02903, l(2)rI043, shs)
  Cloning method: Gateway Cloning
  Sequencing primers: 5′ M13F; 3′ M13R
Terms and licenses: Academic/Nonprofit Terms; Industry Terms: Not Available to Industry
Depositor comments: Please note that the ORFs in this collection were cloned open-ended (without a stop codon).
How to cite: KHBD00019 was a gift from Bart Deplancke (Addgene plasmid # 34181 ; http://n2t.net/addgene:34181 ; RRID:Addgene_34181)
